Addgene plasmid #163066: pMOS019E: Entry vector for: ClopHensorN chloride sensor (cytosolic)
Purpose: Entry vector for: ClopHensorN chloride sensor (cytosolic)
Depositing lab: Adam Cohen. Depositing organization: Harvard University. Publication: Multiplexed Optical Sensors in Arrayed Islands of Cells for multimodal recordings of cellular physiology. Werley CA, Boccardo S, Rigamonti A, Hansson EM, Cohen AE. Nat Commun. 2020 Aug 4;11(1):3881. doi: 10.1038/s41467-020-17607-5. PubMed 32753572.
Backbone
  Vector backbone: pENTR
  Backbone size w/o insert (bp): 2586
  Vector type: Gateway entry vector
Growth in bacteria
  Bacterial resistance: Kanamycin, 50 μg/mL
  Growth temperature: 37°C
  Growth strain: DH5alpha
  Copy number: High Copy
Gene/Insert
  Gene/Insert name: ClopHensorN
  Species: Synthetic
  Insert size (bp): 2250
  Tag / fusion protein: tdTomato (C terminal on insert)
  Cloning method: Gateway Cloning
  Sequencing primers: 5′ M13F(-21); 3′ M13R
Resource information
  A portion of this plasmid was derived from a plasmid made by: Colin Akerman
Terms and licenses: Academic/Nonprofit Terms; Industry Terms: Not Available to Industry
Depositor comments: Please see PMID: 24312004 for original reporter gene characterization.
How to cite: pMOS019E: Entry vector for: ClopHensorN chloride sensor (cytosolic) was a gift from Adam Cohen (Addgene plasmid # 163066 ; http://n2t.net/addgene:163066 ; RRID:Addgene_163066)
