[The description below was written by a language model from this plasmid's Addgene catalogue record and pLannotate feature annotations shown in this document.]
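Description:
pMOS019E is a Gateway entry vector built on the pENTR backbone that carries the coding sequence for ClopHensorN, a synthetic, genetically encoded chloride sensor, in its untargeted (cytosolic) form. The sequenced plasmid is about 4.8 kb. It is maintained in E. coli at high copy through a ColE1/pUC-type origin and selected with kanamycin via an aminoglycoside phosphotransferase (KanR) gene. Upstream of the cloning region sit the rrnB T1 and T2 transcription terminators typical of pENTR vectors, which shield the insert from read-through transcription in bacteria. Short lacI and lacZα fragments and a T7 promoter outside attL2 appear to be backbone remnants.

The roughly 2.25 kb insert lies between attL1 and attL2 sites. The annotation detects an EGFP-like green fluorescent protein followed, after a short linker, by tdTomato at the C terminus. In ClopHensor-type sensors, the green moiety is a GFP variant whose fluorescence responds to chloride and pH, which the annotation software labels simply as EGFP, while the red partner provides a largely insensitive reference signal for ratiometric imaging. A short Strep-Tag II-like match just upstream of the green protein is only a partial hit and may not represent a functional tag.

No eukaryotic promoter is annotated between the att sites, as expected for an entry clone. The construct is intended as a donor in an LR Clonase reaction, moving the sensor into a destination vector that supplies the promoter and delivery elements. It was deposited as part of a collection of optical sensors for multiplexed recordings of cellular physiology. The sensor itself derives in part from an earlier plasmid from another laboratory.
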