Features (pLannotate 1.2.2; 12 found; start..end, strand, type, name):
    121..213     +  CDS            lacI (fragment): lac repressor; lacI; The lac repressor binds to the lac operator to inhibit transcription in E. coli. This inhibition can be relieved by adding lactose or isopropyl-β-D-thiogalactopyranoside (IPTG).
    268..295     -  terminator     rrnB T2 terminator: transcription terminator T2 from the E. coli rrnB gene
    427..470     +  terminator     rrnB T1 terminator: Escherichia coli rrnB; transcription terminator T1 from the E. coli rrnB gene
    517..553     -  CDS            lacZα (fragment): LacZα fragment of β-galactosidase; lacZ fragment
    569..668     +  protein_bind   attL1: mutant version of attL; recombination site for the Gateway® LR reaction LR Clonase™
    687..709     +  CDS            Strep-Tag II (fragment): peptide that binds Strep-Tactin®, an engineered form of streptavidin
    717..1430    +  CDS            EGFP: EGFP is a basic (constitutively fluorescent) green fluorescent protein published in 1996, derived from Aequorea victoria. It is reported to be a rapidly-maturing weak dimer with moderate acid sensitivity.
   1497..2924    +  CDS            tdTomato: tdTomato is a basic (constitutively fluorescent) orange fluorescent protein published in 2004, derived from Discosoma sp.. It is reported to be a somewhat slowly-maturing tandem dimer with low acid sensitivity.
   2958..3057    -  protein_bind   attL2: mutant version of attL; recombination site for the Gateway® LR reaction LR Clonase™
   3075..3093    -  promoter       T7 promoter: promoter for bacteriophage T7 RNA polymerase
   3227..4036    +  CDS            KanR: aminoglycoside phosphotransferase; aph(3')-Ia; confers resistance to kanamycin in bacteria or G418 (Geneticin®) in eukaryotes
   4183..4771    +  rep_origin     ori: high-copy-number ColE1/pMB1/pBR322/pUC origin of replication
>Addgene plasmid #163066 | pMOS019E: Entry vector for: ClopHensorN chloride sensor (cytosolic) | addgene full sequence | sequence record 330971 | Addgene NGS Result
CTTTCCTGCGTTATCCCCTGATTCTGTGGATAACCGTATTACCGCCTTTGAGTGAGCTGATACCGCTCGC
CGCAGCCGAACGACCGAGCGCAGCGAGTCAGTGAGCGAGGAAGCGGAAGAGCGCCCAATACGCAAACCGC
CTCTCCCCGCGCGTTGGCCGATTCATTAATGCAGCTGGCACGACAGGTTTCCCGACTGGAAAGCGGGCAG
TGAGCGCAACGCAATTAATACGCGTACCGCTAGCCAGGAAGAGTTTGTAGAAACGCAAAAAGGCCATCCG
TCAGGATGGCCTTCTGCTTAGTTTGATGCCTGGCAGTTTATGGCGGGCGTCCTGCCCGCCACCCTCCGGG
CCGTTGCTTCACAACGTTCAAATCCGCTCCCGGCGGATTTGTCCTACTCAGGAGAGCGTTCACCGACAAA
CAACAGATAAAACGAAAGGCCCAGTCTTCCGACTGAGCCTTTCGTTTTATTTGATGCCTGGCAGTTCCCT
ACTCTCGCGTTAACGCTAGCATGGATGTTTTCCCAGTCACGACGTTGTAAAACGACGGCCAGTCTTAAGC
TCGGGCCCCAAATAATGATTTTATTTTGACTGATAGTGACCTGTTCGTTGCAACAAATTGATGAGCAATG
CTTTTTTATAATGCCAACTTTGTACAAAAAAGCAGGCTAACGCCACCATGGCTAGCTGGAGCCACCCGCA
GTTCGAAAAAGGCGCCGTGAGCAAGGGCGAGGAGCTGTTCACCGGGGTGGTGCCCATCCTGGTCGAGCTG
GACGGCGACGTAAACGGCCACAAGTTCAGCGTGTCCGGCGAGGGCGAGGGCGATGCCACCTACGGCAAGC
TGACCCTGAAGTTCATCTGCACCACCGGCAAGCTGCCCGTGCCCTGGCCCACCCTCGTGACCACCCTGAC
CTACGGCGTGCAGTGCTTCAGCCGCTACCCCGACCACATGAAGCAGCACGACTTCTTCAAGTCCGCCATG
CCCGAAGGCTACGTCCAGGAGCGCACCATCTTCTTCAAGGACGACGGCAACTACAAGACCCGCGCCGAGG
TGAAGTTCGAGGGCGACACCCTGGTGAACCGCATCGAGCTGAAGGGCATCGACTTCAAGGAGGACGGCAA
CATCCTGGGGCACAAGCTGGAGTACAACTACAACAGCCACAACGTCTATATCATGGCCGACAAGCAGAAG
AACGGCATCAAGGTGAACTTCAAGATCCGCCACAACATCGAGGACGGCAGCGTGCAGCTCGCCGACCACT
ACCAGCAGAACACCCCCATCGGCGACGGCCCCGTGCTGCTGCCCGACAACCACTACCTGAGCTACCAGTC
CGCCCTGAGCAAAGACCCCAACGAGAAGCGCGATCACATGGTCCTGCTGGAGTTCGTGACCGCCGCCGGG
ATCACTCTCGGCATGGACGAGCTGTACAAGCGCGGATCCGCGTCTGGTGGTGGTGGTGGTCTAGTTCCAC
GTGGATCTGCCTCAGGAGCAACCGGTATGGTGAGCAAGGGCGAGGAGGTCATCAAAGAGTTCATGCGCTT
CAAGGTGCGCATGGAGGGCTCCATGAACGGCCACGAGTTCGAGATCGAGGGCGAGGGCGAGGGCCGCCCC
TACGAGGGCACCCAGACCGCCAAGCTGAAGGTGACCAAGGGCGGCCCCCTGCCCTTCGCCTGGGACATCC
TGTCCCCCCAGTTCATGTACGGCTCCAAGGCGTACGTGAAGCACCCCGCCGACATCCCCGATTACAAGAA
GCTGTCCTTCCCCGAGGGCTTCAAGTGGGAGCGCGTGATGAACTTCGAGGACGGCGGTCTGGTGACCGTG
ACCCAGGACTCCTCCCTGCAGGACGGCACGCTGATCTACAAGGTGAAGATGCGCGGCACCAACTTCCCCC
CCGACGGCCCCGTAATGCAGAAGAAGACCATGGGCTGGGAGGCCTCCACCGAGCGCCTGTACCCCCGCGA
CGGCGTGCTGAAGGGCGAGATCCACCAGGCCCTGAAGCTGAAGGACGGCGGCCACTACCTGGTGGAGTTC
AAGACCATCTACATGGCCAAGAAGCCCGTGCAACTGCCCGGCTACTACTACGTGGACACCAAGCTGGACA
TCACCTCCCACAACGAGGACTACACCATCGTGGAACAGTACGAGCGCTCCGAGGGCCGCCACCACCTGTT
CCTGGGGCATGGCACCGGCAGCACCGGCAGCGGCAGCTCCGGCACCGCCTCCTCCGAGGACAACAACATG
GCCGTCATCAAAGAGTTCATGCGCTTCAAGGTGCGCATGGAGGGCTCCATGAACGGCCACGAGTTCGAGA
TCGAGGGCGAGGGCGAGGGCCGCCCCTACGAGGGCACCCAGACCGCCAAGCTGAAGGTGACCAAGGGCGG
CCCCCTGCCCTTCGCCTGGGACATCCTGTCCCCCCAGTTCATGTACGGCTCCAAGGCGTACGTGAAGCAC
CCCGCCGACATCCCCGATTACAAGAAGCTGTCCTTCCCCGAGGGCTTCAAGTGGGAGCGCGTGATGAACT
TCGAGGACGGCGGTCTGGTGACCGTGACCCAGGACTCCTCCCTGCAGGACGGCACGCTGATCTACAAGGT
GAAGATGCGCGGCACCAACTTCCCCCCCGACGGCCCCGTAATGCAGAAGAAGACCATGGGCTGGGAGGCC
TCCACCGAGCGCCTGTACCCCCGCGACGGCGTGCTGAAGGGCGAGATCCACCAGGCCCTGAAGCTGAAGG
ACGGCGGCCACTACCTGGTGGAGTTCAAGACCATCTACATGGCCAAGAAGCCCGTGCAACTGCCCGGCTA
CTACTACGTGGACACCAAGCTGGACATCACCTCCCACAACGAGGACTACACCATCGTGGAACAGTACGAG
CGCTCCGAGGGCCGCCACCACCTGTTCCTGTACGGCATGGACGAGCTGTACAAGTAAAAGCTTGGGGATC
CTGAGAACTTCAGGGTAACCCAGCTTTCTTGTACAAAGTTGGCATTATAAGAAAGCATTGCTTATCAATT
TGTTGCAACGAACAGGTCACTATCAGTCAAAATAAAATCATTATTTGCCATCCAGCTGATATCCCCTATA
GTGAGTCGTATTACATGGTCATAGCTGTTTCCTGGCAGCTCTGGCCCGTGTCTCAAAATCTCTGATGTTA
CATTGCACAAGATAAAAATATATCATCATGAACAATAAAACTGTCTGCTTACATAAACAGTAATACAAGG
GGTGTTATGAGCCATATTCAACGGGAAACGTCGAGGCCGCGATTAAATTCCAACATGGATGCTGATTTAT
ATGGGTATAAATGGGCTCGCGATAATGTCGGGCAATCAGGTGCGACAATCTATCGCTTGTATGGGAAGCC
CGATGCGCCAGAGTTGTTTCTGAAACATGGCAAAGGTAGCGTTGCCAATGATGTTACAGATGAGATGGTC
AGACTAAACTGGCTGACGGAATTTATGCCTCTTCCGACCATCAAGCATTTTATCCGTACTCCTGATGATG
CATGGTTACTCACCACTGCGATCCCCGGAAAAACAGCATTCCAGGTATTAGAAGAATATCCTGATTCAGG
TGAAAATATTGTTGATGCGCTGGCAGTGTTCCTGCGCCGGTTGCATTCGATTCCTGTTTGTAATTGTCCT
TTTAACAGCGATCGCGTATTTCGTCTCGCTCAGGCGCAATCACGAATGAATAACGGTTTGGTTGATGCGA
GTGATTTTGATGACGAGCGTAATGGCTGGCCTGTTGAACAAGTCTGGAAAGAAATGCATAAACTTTTGCC
ATTCTCACCGGATTCAGTCGTCACTCATGGTGATTTCTCACTTGATAACCTTATTTTTGACGAGGGGAAA
TTAATAGGTTGTATTGATGTTGGACGAGTCGGAATCGCAGACCGATACCAGGATCTTGCCATCCTATGGA
ACTGCCTCGGTGAGTTTTCTCCTTCATTACAGAAACGGCTTTTTCAAAAATATGGTATTGATAATCCTGA
TATGAATAAATTGCAGTTTCATTTGATGCTCGATGAGTTTTTCTAATCAGAATTGGTTAATTGGTTGTAA
CACTGGCAGAGCATTACGCTGACTTGACGGGACGGCGCAAGCTCATGACCAAAATCCCTTAACGTGAGTT
ACGCGTCGTTCCACTGAGCGTCAGACCCCGTAGAAAAGATCAAAGGATCTTCTTGAGATCCTTTTTTTCT
GCGCGTAATCTGCTGCTTGCAAACAAAAAAACCACCGCTACCAGCGGTGGTTTGTTTGCCGGATCAAGAG
CTACCAACTCTTTTTCCGAAGGTAACTGGCTTCAGCAGAGCGCAGATACCAAATACTGTTCTTCTAGTGT
AGCCGTAGTTAGGCCACCACTTCAAGAACTCTGTAGCACCGCCTACATACCTCGCTCTGCTAATCCTGTT
ACCAGTGGCTGCTGCCAGTGGCGATAAGTCGTGTCTTACCGGGTTGGACTCAAGACGATAGTTACCGGAT
AAGGCGCAGCGGTCGGGCTGAACGGGGGGTTCGTGCACACAGCCCAGCTTGGAGCGAACGACCTACACCG
AACTGAGATACCTACAGCGTGAGCTATGAGAAAGCGCCACGCTTCCCGAAGGGAGAAAGGCGGACAGGTA
TCCGGTAAGCGGCAGGGTCGGAACAGGAGAGCGCACGAGGGAGCTTCCAGGGGGAAACGCCTGGTATCTT
TATAGTCCTGTCGGGTTTCGCCACCTCTGACTTGAGCGTCGATTTTTGTGATGCTCGTCAGGGGGGCGGA
GCCTATGGAAAAACGCCAGCAACGCGGCCTTTTTACGGTTCCTGGCCTTTTGCTGGCCTTTTGCTCACAT
GTT
