>Addgene plasmid #163066 | pMOS019E: Entry vector for: ClopHensorN chloride sensor (cytosolic) | depositor partial sequence | sequence record 315868 | ClopHensorN
ATGGCTAGCTGGAGCCACCCGCAGTTCGAAAAAGGCGCCGTGAGCAAGGGCGAGGAGCTGTTCACCGGGG
TGGTGCCCATCCTGGTCGAGCTGGACGGCGACGTAAACGGCCACAAGTTCAGCGTGTCCGGCGAGGGCGA
GGGCGATGCCACCTACGGCAAGCTGACCCTGAAGTTCATCTGCACCACCGGCAAGCTGCCCGTGCCCTGG
CCCACCCTCGTGACCACCCTGACCTACGGCGTGCAGTGCTTCAGCCGCTACCCCGACCACATGAAGCAGC
ACGACTTCTTCAAGTCCGCCATGCCCGAAGGCTACGTCCAGGAGCGCACCATCTTCTTCAAGGACGACGG
CAACTACAAGACCCGCGCCGAGGTGAAGTTCGAGGGCGACACCCTGGTGAACCGCATCGAGCTGAAGGGC
ATCGACTTCAAGGAGGACGGCAACATCCTGGGGCACAAGCTGGAGTACAACTACAACAGCCACAACGTCT
ATATCATGGCCGACAAGCAGAAGAACGGCATCAAGGTGAACTTCAAGATCCGCCACAACATCGAGGACGG
CAGCGTGCAGCTCGCCGACCACTACCAGCAGAACACCCCCATCGGCGACGGCCCCGTGCTGCTGCCCGAC
AACCACTACCTGAGCTACCAGTCCGCCCTGAGCAAAGACCCCAACGAGAAGCGCGATCACATGGTCCTGC
TGGAGTTCGTGACCGCCGCCGGGATCACTCTCGGCATGGACGAGCTGTACAAGCGCGGATCCGCGTCTGG
TGGTGGTGGTGGTCTAGTTCCACGTGGATCTGCCTCAGGAGCAACCGGTATGGTGAGCAAGGGCGAGGAG
GTCATCAAAGAGTTCATGCGCTTCAAGGTGCGCATGGAGGGCTCCATGAACGGCCACGAGTTCGAGATCG
AGGGCGAGGGCGAGGGCCGCCCCTACGAGGGCACCCAGACCGCCAAGCTGAAGGTGACCAAGGGCGGCCC
CCTGCCCTTCGCCTGGGACATCCTGTCCCCCCAGTTCATGTACGGCTCCAAGGCGTACGTGAAGCACCCC
GCCGACATCCCCGATTACAAGAAGCTGTCCTTCCCCGAGGGCTTCAAGTGGGAGCGCGTGATGAACTTCG
AGGACGGCGGTCTGGTGACCGTGACCCAGGACTCCTCCCTGCAGGACGGCACGCTGATCTACAAGGTGAA
GATGCGCGGCACCAACTTCCCCCCCGACGGCCCCGTAATGCAGAAGAAGACCATGGGCTGGGAGGCCTCC
ACCGAGCGCCTGTACCCCCGCGACGGCGTGCTGAAGGGCGAGATCCACCAGGCCCTGAAGCTGAAGGACG
GCGGCCACTACCTGGTGGAGTTCAAGACCATCTACATGGCCAAGAAGCCCGTGCAACTGCCCGGCTACTA
CTACGTGGACACCAAGCTGGACATCACCTCCCACAACGAGGACTACACCATCGTGGAACAGTACGAGCGC
TCCGAGGGCCGCCACCACCTGTTCCTGGGGCATGGCACCGGCAGCACCGGCAGCGGCAGCTCCGGCACCG
CCTCCTCCGAGGACAACAACATGGCCGTCATCAAAGAGTTCATGCGCTTCAAGGTGCGCATGGAGGGCTC
CATGAACGGCCACGAGTTCGAGATCGAGGGCGAGGGCGAGGGCCGCCCCTACGAGGGCACCCAGACCGCC
AAGCTGAAGGTGACCAAGGGCGGCCCCCTGCCCTTCGCCTGGGACATCCTGTCCCCCCAGTTCATGTACG
GCTCCAAGGCGTACGTGAAGCACCCCGCCGACATCCCCGATTACAAGAAGCTGTCCTTCCCCGAGGGCTT
CAAGTGGGAGCGCGTGATGAACTTCGAGGACGGCGGTCTGGTGACCGTGACCCAGGACTCCTCCCTGCAG
GACGGCACGCTGATCTACAAGGTGAAGATGCGCGGCACCAACTTCCCCCCCGACGGCCCCGTAATGCAGA
AGAAGACCATGGGCTGGGAGGCCTCCACCGAGCGCCTGTACCCCCGCGACGGCGTGCTGAAGGGCGAGAT
CCACCAGGCCCTGAAGCTGAAGGACGGCGGCCACTACCTGGTGGAGTTCAAGACCATCTACATGGCCAAG
AAGCCCGTGCAACTGCCCGGCTACTACTACGTGGACACCAAGCTGGACATCACCTCCCACAACGAGGACT
ACACCATCGTGGAACAGTACGAGCGCTCCGAGGGCCGCCACCACCTGTTCCTGTACGGCATGGACGAGCT
GTACAAGTAA
